Addgene plasmid #195543: pAR010 Lenti pEF-dEnAsCas12a-NLS-3XHA-T2A-BSD
Purpose: dCas12a effector fusion for manipulating transcription
Depositing lab: Michael Bassik. Depositing organization: Stanford University. Publication: Development of compact transcriptional effectors using high-throughput measurements in diverse contexts. Tycko J, Van MV, Aradhana, DelRosso N, Ye H, Yao D, Valbuena R, Vaughan-Jackson A, Xu X, Ludwig C, Spees K, Liu K, Gu M, Khare V, Mukund AX, Suzuki PH, Arana S, Zhang C, Du PP, Ornstein TS, Hess GT, Kamber RA, Qi LS, Khalil AS, Bintu L, Bassik MC. Nat Biotechnol. 2024 Nov 1. doi: 10.1038/s41587-024-02442-6. PubMed 39487265.
Backbone
  Vector backbone: unknown
  Vector type: Mammalian Expression, Lentiviral, CRISPR
  Selectable markers: Blasticidin
Growth in bacteria
  Bacterial resistance: Ampicillin, 100 μg/mL
  Growth temperature: 37°C
  Growth strain: NEB Stable
  Copy number: High Copy
Gene/Insert
  Gene/Insert name: Lenti pEF-dEnAsCas12a-NLS-3XHA-T2A-BSD
  Species: H. sapiens (human)
  Promoter: pEF1a
  Tag / fusion protein: 3XHA (C terminal on insert)
  Cloning method: Restriction Enzyme; 5′ cloning site Unknown (unknown if destroyed); 3′ cloning site Unknown (unknown if destroyed)
Terms and licenses: Academic/Nonprofit Terms; Industry Terms: Not Available to Industry
Depositor comments: Please visit https://www.biorxiv.org/content/10.1101/2023.05.12.540558v1 for bioRxiv preprint.
How to cite: pAR010 Lenti pEF-dEnAsCas12a-NLS-3XHA-T2A-BSD was a gift from Michael Bassik (Addgene plasmid # 195543 ; http://n2t.net/addgene:195543 ; RRID:Addgene_195543)
