[The description below was written by a language model from this plasmid's Addgene catalogue record and pLannotate feature annotations shown in this document.]
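Description:
pAR010 Lenti pEF-dEnAsCas12a-NLS-3XHA-T2A-BSD is an 11.8 kb lentiviral transfer plasmid for mammalian expression of a nuclease-dead, enhanced AsCas12a (Cpf1 from Acidaminococcus sp.). The record does not name the backbone. The annotated architecture is that of a third-generation HIV-1 vector: an RSV promoter drives a truncated 5' LTR, followed by the Ψ packaging signal with a partial gag sequence, the RRE for Rev-dependent export of the genomic RNA, and the cPPT/CTS. A second truncated LTR lies downstream of the cargo and is followed by an SV40 poly(A) signal and SV40 origin. In bacteria the plasmid is maintained through a high-copy ColE1/pUC-type origin and selected with ampicillin via AmpR. Short lac, rop and bom fragments are backbone remnants.

The payload is a single EF-1α-driven transcription unit, with the core promoter and intron A sequences annotated. It encodes dEnAsCas12a fused at its C terminus to a bipartite nucleoplasmin NLS and a 3xHA epitope tag. This is followed by the blasticidin S deaminase gene. According to the construct name, a T2A peptide links the two coding regions so they are produced as separate proteins from one mRNA; the T2A itself is not annotated, but a gap between the 3xHA and BSD features is consistent with it. A WPRE downstream enhances transcript expression.

Blasticidin selection therefore enriches for transduced cells that express the Cas12a protein, and the HA tag allows its detection. The stated purpose is a dCas12a effector fusion for manipulating transcription. No separate effector domain appears in the name or feature table, so this plasmid may serve as the dCas12a-only member or parent of such a series. No crRNA expression cassette is annotated, so guides would have to be supplied separately.
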