Features (pLannotate 1.2.2; 30 found; start..end, strand, type, name):
     25..251     +  promoter       RSV promoter: Rous sarcoma virus enhancer/promoter
    252..432     +  LTR            5' LTR (truncated): truncated 5' long terminal repeat (LTR) from HIV-1
    479..604     +  misc_feature   HIV-1 Ψ: packaging signal of human immunodeficiency virus type 1
    588..926     +  CDS            HIV-1 gag (fragment): gag protein from human immunodeficiency virus 1; gag
   1097..1330    +  misc_feature   RRE: The Rev response element (RRE) of HIV-1 allows for Rev-dependent mRNA export from the nucleus to the cytoplasm.
   1707..1807    +  CDS            Rev (fragment): human immunodeficiency virus 1 (HIV-1) Rev protein; rev; enhances nuclear export of unspliced and incompletely spliced viral mRNAs
   1837..1952    +  misc_feature   cPPT/CTS: central polypurine tract and central termination sequence of HIV-1 (lacking the first T)
   2031..2097    +  CDS            small t antigen (fragment): SV40 (simian virus 40) small t antigen
   2123..2334    +  promoter       EF-1α core promoter: core promoter for human elongation factor EF-1α
   2335..2443    +  intron         EF-1α intron A (fragment): intron upstream of the start codon of human EF-1α
   3069..3272    +  intron         EF-1α intron A: truncated intron upstream of the start codon of human EF-1α
   3351..7271    +  CDS            AsCpf1: CRISPR-associated protein from Acidaminococcus sp. BV3L6 (Zetsche et al., 2015)
   7272..7319    +  CDS            nucleoplasmin NLS: bipartite nuclear localization signal from nucleoplasmin
   7326..7406    +  CDS            3xHA: three tandem HA epitope tags
   7521..7919    +  CDS            BSD: blasticidin S deaminase; Aspergillus terreus BSD; confers resistance to blasticidin
   7929..8517    +  misc_feature   WPRE: woodchuck hepatitis virus posttranscriptional regulatory element
   8521..8658    +  CDS            nef (fragment): NEF_HV1LA - Experimental evidence at protein level: Swiss-Prot protein existence level 1. Extracellular Nef protein targets CD4(+) T-lymphocytes for apoptosis by interacting with CXCR4 surface receptors. From Human immunodeficiency virus type 1 group M subtype B (isolate Lai) (HIV-1).
   8644..8824    +  LTR            5' LTR (truncated): truncated 5' long terminal repeat (LTR) from HIV-1
   8896..9017    +  polyA_signal   SV40 poly(A) signal: SV40 polyadenylation signal
   9057..9192    +  rep_origin     SV40 ori: SV40 origin of replication
   9247..9269    -  protein_bind   lac operator (fragment): The lac repressor binds to the lac operator to inhibit transcription in E. coli. This inhibition can be relieved by adding lactose or isopropyl-β-D-thiogalactopyranoside (IPTG). lac repressor encoded by lacI
   9273..9303    -  promoter       lac promoter: promoter for the E. coli lac operon
   9318..9339    -  protein_bind   CAP binding site: CAP binding activates transcription in the presence of cAMP. E. coli catabolite activator protein
   9352..9444    -  CDS            lacI (fragment): lac repressor; lacI; The lac repressor binds to the lac operator to inhibit transcription in E. coli. This inhibition can be relieved by adding lactose or isopropyl-β-D-thiogalactopyranoside (IPTG).
   9627..10215   -  rep_origin     ori: high-copy-number ColE1/pMB1/pBR322/pUC origin of replication
  10386..11246   -  CDS            AmpR: β-lactamase; bla; confers resistance to ampicillin, carbenicillin, and related antibiotics
  11247..11351   -  promoter       AmpR promoter: bla
  11446..11481   +  CDS            rop (fragment): Rop protein, which maintains plasmids at low copy number; rop
  11583..11682   +  misc_feature   bom (fragment): basis of mobility region from pBR322
  11688..11      -  CDS            lacZα (fragment) (across the origin): LacZα fragment of β-galactosidase; lacZ fragment
>Addgene plasmid #195543 | pAR010 Lenti pEF-dEnAsCas12a-NLS-3XHA-T2A-BSD | addgene full sequence | sequence record 387119 | Addgene NGS Result
GACGGCCAGTGCCAAGCTGACGCGTGTAGTCTTATGCAATACTCTTGTAGTCTTGCAACATGGTAACGAT
GAGTTAGCAACATGCCTTACAAGGAGAGAAAAAGCACCGTGCATGCCGATTGGTGGAAGTAAGGTGGTAC
GATCGTGCCTTATTAGGAAGGCAACAGACGGGTCTGACATGGATTGGACGAACCACTGAATTGCCGCATT
GCAGAGATATTGTATTTAAGTGCCTAGCTCGATACATAAACGGGTCTCTCTGGTTAGACCAGATCTGAGC
CTGGGAGCTCTCTGGCTAACTAGGGAACCCACTGCTTAAGCCTCAATAAAGCTTGCCTTGAGTGCTTCAA
GTAGTGTGTGCCCGTCTGTTGTGTGACTCTGGTAACTAGAGATCCCTCAGACCCTTTTAGTCAGTGTGGA
AAATCTCTAGCAGTGGCGCCCGAACAGGGACTTGAAAGCGAAAGGGAAACCAGAGGAGCTCTCTCGACGC
AGGACTCGGCTTGCTGAAGCGCGCACGGCAAGAGGCGAGGGGCGGCGACTGGTGAGTACGCCAAAAATTT
TGACTAGCGGAGGCTAGAAGGAGAGAGATGGGTGCGAGAGCGTCAGTATTAAGCGGGGGAGAATTAGATC
GCGATGGGAAAAAATTCGGTTAAGGCCAGGGGGAAAGAAAAAATATAAATTAAAACATATAGTATGGGCA
AGCAGGGAGCTAGAACGATTCGCAGTTAATCCTGGCCTGTTAGAAACATCAGAAGGCTGTAGACAAATAC
TGGGACAGCTACAACCATCCCTTCAGACAGGATCAGAAGAACTTAGATCATTATATAATACAGTAGCAAC
CCTCTATTGTGTGCATCAAAGGATAGAGATAAAAGACACCAAGGAAGCTTTAGACAAGATAGAGGAAGAG
CAAAACAAAAGTAAGACCACCGCACAGCAAGCGGCCACTGATCTTCAGACCTGGAGGAGGAGATATGAGG
GACAATTGGAGAAGTGAATTATATAAATATAAAGTAGTAAAAATTGAACCATTAGGAGTAGCACCCACCA
AGGCAAAGAGAAGAGTGGTGCAGAGAGAAAAAAGAGCAGTGGGAATAGGAGCTTTGTTCCTTGGGTTCTT
GGGAGCAGCAGGAAGCACTATGGGCGCAGCGTCAATGACGCTGACGGTACAGGCCAGACAATTATTGTCT
GGTATAGTGCAGCAGCAGAACAATTTGCTGAGGGCTATTGAGGCGCAACAGCATCTGTTGCAACTCACAG
TCTGGGGCATCAAGCAGCTCCAGGCAAGAATCCTGGCTGTGGAAAGATACCTAAAGGATCAACAGCTCCT
GGGGATTTGGGGTTGCTCTGGAAAACTCATTTGCACCACTGCTGTGCCTTGGAATGCTAGTTGGAGTAAT
AAATCTCTGGAACAGATTTGGAATCACACGACCTGGATGGAGTGGGACAGAGAAATTAACAATTACACAA
GCTTAATACACTCCTTAATTGAAGAATCGCAAAACCAGCAAGAAAAGAATGAACAAGAATTATTGGAATT
AGATAAATGGGCAAGTTTGTGGAATTGGTTTAACATAACAAATTGGCTGTGGTATATAAAATTATTCATA
ATGATAGTAGGAGGCTTGGTAGGTTTAAGAATAGTTTTTGCTGTACTTTCTATAGTGAATAGAGTTAGGC
AGGGATATTCACCATTATCGTTTCAGACCCACCTCCCAACCCCGAGGGGACCCGACAGGCCCGAAGGAAT
AGAAGAAGAAGGTGGAGAGAGAGACAGAGACAGATCCATTCGATTAGTGAACGGATCTCGACGGTATCGT
TGCTTGGATCGAGCAATTTAAAAGAAAAGGGGGGATTGGGGGGTACAGTGCAGGGGAAAGAATAGTAGAC
ATAATAGCAACAGACATACAAACTAAAGAATTACAAAAACAAATTACAAAAATTCAAAATTTCTGCGTTG
TTGTCGGTGCTCGTTCTCTGCTCTTCACGCTACTGAATTCATCACCGGTTCTTCGAATCTAGTTGCAAAG
ATGGATAAAGTTTTAAACAGAGAGGAATCTTTGCAGCTAATGGACCTTCTAGGTCTTGAAAGGAGTGGGA
ATTGGCTCCGGTGCCCGTCAGTGGGCAGAGCGCACATCGCCCACAGTCCCCGAGAAGTTGGGGGGAGGGG
TCGGCAATTGAACCGGTGCCTAGAGAAGGTGGCGCGGGGTAAACTGGGAAAGTGATGTCGTGTACTGGCT
CCGCCTTTTTCCCGAGGGTGGGGGAGAACCGTATATAAGTGCAGTAGTCGCCGTGAACGTTCTTTTTCGC
AACGGGTTTGCCGCCAGAACACAGGTAAGTGCCGTGTGTGGTTCCCGCGGGCCTGGCCTCTTTACGGGTT
ATGGCCCTTGCGTGCCTTGAATTACTTCCACTGGCTGCAGTACGTGATTCTTGATCCCGAGCTTCGGGTT
GGAAGTGGGTGGGAGAGTTCGAGGCCTTGCGCTTAAGGAGCCCCTTCGCCTCGTGCTTGAGTTGAGGCCT
GGCCTGGGCGCTGGGGCCGCCGCGTGCGAATCTGGTGGCACCTTCGCGCCTGTCTCGCTGCTTTCGATAA
GTCTCTAGCCATTTAAAATTTTTGATGACCTGCTGCGACGCTTTTTTTCTGGCAAGATAGTCTTGTAAAT
GCGGGCCAAGATCTGCACACTGGTATTTCGGTTTTTGGGGCCGCGGGCGGCGACGGGGCCCGTGCGTCCC
AGCGCACATGTTCGGCGAGGCGGGGCCTGCGAGCGCGGCCACCGAGAATCGGACGGGGGTAGTCTCAAGC
TGGCCGGCCTGCTCTGGTGCCTGGCCTCGCGCCGCCGTGTATCGCCCCGCCCTGGGCGGCAAGGCTGGCC
CGGTCGGCACCAGTTGCGTGAGCGGAAAGATGGCCGCTTCCCGGCCCTGCTGCAGGGAGCTCAAAATGGA
GGACGCGGCGCTCGGGAGAGCGGGCGGGTGAGTCACCCACACAAAGGAAAAGGGCCTTTCCGTCCTCAGC
CGTCGCTTCATGTGACTCCACGGAGTACCGGGCGCCGTCCAGGCACCTCGATTAGTTCTCGAGCTTTTGG
AGTACGTCGTCTTTAGGTTGGGGGGAGGGGTTTTATGCGATGGAGTTTCCCCACACTGAGTGGGTGGAGA
CTGAAGTTAGGCCAGCTTGGCACTTGATGTAATTCTCCTTGGAATTTGCCCTTTTTGAGTTTGGATCTTG
GTTCATTCTCAAGCCTCAGACAGTGGTTCAAAGTTTTTTTCTTCCATTTCAGGTGTCGTGAGTGTCGTGA
GCTAGCGCCACCATGCCAAAGAAGAAGCGGAAGGTCGGTATCCACGGAGTCCCAGCAGCCATGACACAGT
TCGAGGGCTTTACCAACCTGTATCAGGTGAGCAAGACACTGCGGTTTGAGCTGATCCCACAGGGCAAGAC
CCTGAAGCACATCCAGGAGCAGGGCTTCATCGAGGAGGACAAGGCCCGCAATGATCACTACAAGGAGCTG
AAGCCCATCATCGATCGGATCTACAAGACCTATGCCGACCAGTGCCTGCAGCTGGTGCAGCTGGATTGGG
AGAACCTGAGCGCCGCCATCGACTCCTATAGAAAGGAGAAAACCGAGGAGACAAGGAACGCCCTGATCGA
GGAGCAGGCCACATATCGCAATGCCATCCACGACTACTTCATCGGCCGGACAGACAACCTGACCGATGCC
ATCAATAAGAGACACGCCGAGATCTACAAGGGCCTGTTCAAGGCCGAGCTGTTTAATGGCAAGGTGCTGA
AGCAGCTGGGCACCGTGACCACAACCGAGCACGAGAACGCCCTGCTGCGGAGCTTCGACAAGTTTACAAC
CTACTTCTCCGGCTTTTATAGAAACAGGAAGAACGTGTTCAGCGCCGAGGATATCAGCACAGCCATCCCA
CACCGCATCGTGCAGGACAACTTCCCCAAGTTTAAGGAGAATTGTCACATCTTCACACGCCTGATCACCG
CCGTGCCCAGCCTGCGGGAGCACTTTGAGAACGTGAAGAAGGCCATCGGCATCTTCGTGAGCACCTCCAT
CGAGGAGGTGTTTTCCTTCCCTTTTTATAACCAGCTGCTGACACAGACCCAGATCGACCTGTATAACCAG
CTGCTGGGAGGAATCTCTCGGGAGGCAGGCACCGAGAAGATCAAGGGCCTGAACGAGGTGCTGAATCTGG
CCATCCAGAAGAATGATGAGACAGCCCACATCATCGCCTCCCTGCCACACAGATTCATCCCCCTGTTTAA
GCAGATCCTGTCCGATAGGAACACCCTGTCTTTCATCCTGGAGGAGTTTAAGAGCGACGAGGAAGTGATC
CAGTCCTTCTGCAAGTACAAGACACTGCTGAGAAACGAGAACGTGCTGGAGACAGCCGAGGCCCTGTTTA
ACGAGCTGAACAGCATCGACCTGACACACATCTTCATCAGCCACAAGAAGCTGGAGACAATCAGCAGCGC
CCTGTGCGACCACTGGGATACACTGAGGAATGCCCTGTATGAGCGGAGAATCTCCGAGCTGACAGGCAAG
ATCACCAAGTCTGCCAAGGAGAAGGTGCAGCGCAGCCTGAAGCACGAGGATATCAACCTGCAGGAGATCA
TCTCTGCCGCAGGCAAGGAGCTGAGCGAGGCCTTCAAGCAGAAAACCAGCGAGATCCTGTCCCACGCACA
CGCCGCCCTGGATCAGCCACTGCCTACAACCCTGAAGAAGCAGGAGGAGAAGGAGATCCTGAAGTCTCAG
CTGGACAGCCTGCTGGGCCTGTACCACCTGCTGGACTGGTTTGCCGTGGATGAGTCCAACGAGGTGGACC
CCGAGTTCTCTGCCCGGCTGACCGGCATCAAGCTGGAGATGGAGCCTTCTCTGAGCTTCTACAACAAGGC
CAGAAATTATGCCACCAAGAAGCCCTACTCCGTGGAGAAGTTCAAGCTGAACTTTCAGATGCCTACACTG
GCCAGAGGCTGGGACGTGAATAGAGAGAAGAACAATGGCGCCATCCTGTTTGTGAAGAACGGCCTGTACT
ATCTGGGCATCATGCCAAAGCAGAAGGGCAGGTATAAGGCCCTGAGCTTCGAGCCCACAGAGAAAACCAG
CGAGGGCTTTGATAAGATGTACTATGACTACTTCCCTGATGCCGCCAAGATGATCCCAAAGTGCAGCACC
CAGCTGAAGGCCGTGACAGCCCACTTTCAGACCCACACAACCCCCATCCTGCTGTCCAACAATTTCATCG
AGCCTCTGGAGATCACAAAGGAGATCTACGACCTGAACAATCCTGAGAAGGAGCCAAAGAAGTTTCAGAC
AGCCTACGCCAAGAAAACCGGCGACCAGAAGGGCTACAGAGAGGCCCTGTGCAAGTGGATCGACTTCACA
AGGGATTTTCTGTCCAAGTATACCAAGACAACCTCTATCGATCTGTCTAGCCTGCGGCCATCCTCTCAGT
ATAAGGACCTGGGCGAGTACTATGCCGAGCTGAATCCCCTGCTGTACCACATCAGCTTCCAGAGAATCGC
CGAGAAGGAGATCATGGATGCCGTGGAGACAGGCAAGCTGTACCTGTTCCAGATCTATAACAAGGACTTT
GCCAAGGGCCACCACGGCAAGCCTAATCTGCACACACTGTATTGGACCGGCCTGTTTTCTCCAGAGAACC
TGGCCAAGACAAGCATCAAGCTGAATGGCCAGGCCGAGCTGTTCTACCGCCCTAAGTCCAGGATGAAGAG
GATGGCACACCGGCTGGGAGAGAAGATGCTGAACAAGAAGCTGAAGGATCAGAAAACCCCAATCCCCGAC
ACCCTGTACCAGGAGCTGTACGACTATGTGAATCACAGACTGTCCCACGACCTGTCTGATGAGGCCAGGG
CCCTGCTGCCCAACGTGATCACCAAGGAGGTGTCTCACGAGATCATCAAGGATAGGCGCTTTACCAGCGA
CAAGTTCTTTTTCCACGTGCCTATCACACTGAACTATCAGGCCGCCAATTCCCCATCTAAGTTCAACCAG
AGGGTGAATGCCTACCTGAAGGAGCACCCCGAGACACCTATCATCGGCATCGCCCGGGGCGAGAGAAACC
TGATCTATATCACAGTGATCGACTCCACCGGCAAGATCCTGGAGCAGCGGAGCCTGAACACCATCCAGCA
GTTTGATTACCAGAAGAAGCTGGACAACAGGGAGAAGGAGAGGGTGGCAGCAAGGCAGGCCTGGTCTGTG
GTGGGCACAATCAAGGATCTGAAGCAGGGCTATCTGAGCCAGGTCATCCACGAGATCGTGGACCTGATGA
TCCACTACCAGGCCGTGGTGGTGCTGGAGAACCTGAATTTCGGCTTTAAGAGCAAGAGGACCGGCATCGC
CGAGAAGGCCGTGTACCAGCAGTTCGAGAAGATGCTGATCGATAAGCTGAATTGCCTGGTGCTGAAGGAC
TATCCAGCAGAGAAAGTGGGAGGCGTGCTGAACCCATACCAGCTGACAGACCAGTTCACCTCCTTTGCCA
AGATGGGCACCCAGTCTGGCTTCCTGTTTTACGTGCCTGCCCCATATACATCTAAGATCGATCCCCTGAC
CGGCTTCGTGGACCCCTTCGTGTGGAAAACCATCAAGAATCACGAGAGCCGCAAGCACTTCCTGGAGGGC
TTCGACTTTCTGCACTACGACGTGAAAACCGGCGACTTCATCCTGCACTTTAAGATGAACAGAAATCTGT
CCTTCCAGAGGGGCCTGCCCGGCTTTATGCCTGCATGGGATATCGTGTTCGAGAAGAACGAGACACAGTT
TGACGCCAAGGGCACCCCTTTCATCGCCGGCAAGAGAATCGTGCCAGTGATCGAGAATCACAGATTCACC
GGCAGATACCGGGACCTGTATCCTGCCAACGAGCTGATCGCCCTGCTGGAGGAGAAGGGCATCGTGTTCA
GGGATGGCTCCAACATCCTGCCAAAGCTGCTGGAGAATGACGATTCTCACGCCATCGACACGATGGTGGC
CCTGATCCGCAGCGTGCTGCAGATGCGGAACTCCAATGCCGCCACAGGCGAGGACTATATCAACAGCCCC
GTGCGCGATCTGAATGGCGTGTGCTTCGACTCCCGGTTTCAGAACCCAGAGTGGCCAATGGACGCCGATG
CCAATGGCGCCTACCACATCGCCCTGAAGGGCCAGCTGCTGCTGAATCACCTGAAGGAGAGCAAGGATCT
GAAGCTGCAGAACGGCATCTCCAATCAGGACTGGCTGGCCTACATCCAGGAGCTGCGCAACAAAAGGCCG
GCGGCCACGAAAAAGGCCGGCCAGGCAAAAAAGAAAAAGGGATCCTACCCATACGATGTTCCAGATTACG
CTTATCCCTACGACGTGCCTGATTATGCATACCCATATGATGTCCCCGACTATGCCGGTGGATCCGGATC
AGGCTCCGGGTCTTCGGTTCAAGGAAGACGTGGATCTGGAGAGGGCAGAGGAAGCCTTCTAACATGCGGT
GACGTGGAGGAGAATCCCGGCCCTTCCGGGATGGCCAAGCCTTTGTCTCAAGAAGAATCCACCCTCATTG
AAAGAGCAACGGCTACAATCAACAGCATCCCCATCTCTGAGGACTACAGCGTCGCCAGCGCAGCTCTCTC
TAGCGACGGCCGCATCTTCACTGGTGTCAATGTATATCATTTTACTGGGGGACCTTGTGCAGAACTCGTG
GTGCTGGGCACTGCTGCTGCTGCGGCAGCTGGCAACCTGACTTGTATCGTCGCGATCGGAAATGAGAACA
GGGGCATCTTGAGCCCCTGCGGACGGTGCCGACAGGTGCTTCTCGATCTGCATCCTGGGATCAAAGCCAT
AGTGAAGGACAGTGATGGACAGCCGACGGCAGTTGGGATTCGTGAATTGCTGCCCTCTGGTTATGTGTGG
GAGGGCTAATAAGTCGACAATCAACCTCTGGATTACAAAATTTGTGAAAGATTGACTGGTATTCTTAACT
ATGTTGCTCCTTTTACGCTATGTGGATACGCTGCTTTAATGCCTTTGTATCATGCTATTGCTTCCCGTAT
GGCTTTCATTTTCTCCTCCTTGTATAAATCCTGGTTGCTGTCTCTTTATGAGGAGTTGTGGCCCGTTGTC
AGGCAACGTGGCGTGGTGTGCACTGTGTTTGCTGACGCAACCCCCACTGGTTGGGGCATTGCCACCACCT
GTCAGCTCCTTTCCGGGACTTTCGCTTTCCCCCTCCCTATTGCCACGGCGGAACTCATCGCCGCCTGCCT
TGCCCGCTGCTGGACAGGGGCTCGGCTGTTGGGCACTGACAATTCCGTGGTGTTGTCGGGGAAATCATCG
TCCTTTCCTTGGCTGCTCGCCTGTGTTGCCACCTGGATTCTGCGCGGGACGTCCTTCTGCTACGTCCCTT
CGGCCCTCAATCCAGCGGACCTTCCTTCCCGCGGCCTGCTGCCGGCTCTGCGGCCTCTTCCGCGTCTCCG
CCTTCGCCCTCAGACGAGTCGGATCTCTCTTTGGGCCGCCTCCCCGCCTGGTACCTTTAAGACCAATGAC
TTACAAGGCAGCTGTAGATCTTAGCCACTTTTTAAAAGAAAAGGGGGGACTGGAAGGGCTAATTCACTCC
CAACGAAGATAAGATCTGCTTTTTGCTTGTACTGGGTCTCTCTGGTTAGACCAGATCTGAGCCTGGGAGC
TCTCTGGCTAACTAGGGAACCCACTGCTTAAGCCTCAATAAAGCTTGCCTTGAGTGCTTCAAGTAGTGTG
TGCCCGTCTGTTGTGTGACTCTGGTAACTAGAGATCCCTCAGACCCTTTTAGTCAGTGTGGAAAATCTCT
AGCAGTAGTAGTTCATGTCATCTTATTATTCAGTATTTATAACTTGCAAAGAAATGAATATCAGAGAGTG
AGAGGAACTTGTTTATTGCAGCTTATAATGGTTACAAATAAAGCAATAGCATCACAAATTTCACAAATAA
AGCATTTTTTTCACTGCATTCTAGTTGTGGTTTGTCCAAACTCATCAATGTATCTTATCATGTCTGGCTC
TAGCTATCCCGCCCCTAACTCCGCCCATCCCGCCCCTAACTCCGCCCAGTTCCGCCCATTCTCCGCCCCA
TGGCTGACTAATTTTTTTTATTTATGCAGAGGCCGAGGCCGCCTCGGCCTCTGAGCTATTCCAGAAGTAG
TGAGGAGGCTTTTTTGGAGGCCTAGACTTTTGCAGAGACCAAATTCGTAATCATGTCATAGCTGTTTCCT
GTGTGAAATTGTTATCCGCTCACAATTCCACACAACATACGAGCCGGAAGCATAAAGTGTAAAGCCTGGG
GTGCCTAATGAGTGAGCTAACTCACATTAATTGCGTTGCGCTCACTGCCCGCTTTCCAGTCGGGAAACCT
GTCGTGCCAGCTGCATTAATGAATCGGCCAACGCGCGGGGAGAGGCGGTTTGCGTATTGGGCGCTCTTCC
GCTTCCTCGCTCACTGACTCGCTGCGCTCGGTCGTTCGGCTGCGGCGAGCGGTATCAGCTCACTCAAAGG
CGGTAATACGGTTATCCACAGAATCAGGGGATAACGCAGGAAAGAACATGTGAGCAAAAGGCCAGCAAAA
GGCCAGGAACCGTAAAAAGGCCGCGTTGCTGGCGTTTTTCCATAGGCTCCGCCCCCCTGACGAGCATCAC
AAAAATCGACGCTCAAGTCAGAGGTGGCGAAACCCGACAGGACTATAAAGATACCAGGCGTTTCCCCCTG
GAAGCTCCCTCGTGCGCTCTCCTGTTCCGACCCTGCCGCTTACCGGATACCTGTCCGCCTTTCTCCCTTC
GGGAAGCGTGGCGCTTTCTCATAGCTCACGCTGTAGGTATCTCAGTTCGGTGTAGGTCGTTCGCTCCAAG
CTGGGCTGTGTGCACGAACCCCCCGTTCAGCCCGACCGCTGCGCCTTATCCGGTAACTATCGTCTTGAGT
CCAACCCGGTAAGACACGACTTATCGCCACTGGCAGCAGCCACTGGTAACAGGATTAGCAGAGCGAGGTA
TGTAGGCGGTGCTACAGAGTTCTTGAAGTGGTGGCCTAACTACGGCTACACTAGAAGAACAGTATTTGGT
ATCTGCGCTCTGCTGAAGCCAGTTACCTTCGGAAAAAGAGTTGGTAGCTCTTGATCCGGCAAACAAACCA
CCGCTGGTAGCGGTGGTTTTTTTGTTTGCAAGCAGCAGATTACGCGCAGAAAAAAAGGATCTCAAGAAGA
TCCTTTGATCTTTTCTACGGGGTCTGACGCTCAGTGGAACGAAAACTCACGTTAAGGGATTTTGGTCATG
AGATTATCAAAAAGGATCTTCACCTAGATCCTTTTAAATTAAAAATGAAGTTTTAAATCAATCTAAAGTA
TATATGAGTAAACTTGGTCTGACAGTTACCAATGCTTAATCAGTGAGGCACCTATCTCAGCGATCTGTCT
ATTTCGTTCATCCATAGTTGCCTGACTCCCCGTCGTGTAGATAACTACGATACGGGAGGGCTTACCATCT
GGCCCCAGTGCTGCAATGATACCGCGAGACCCACGCTCACCGGCTCCAGATTTATCAGCAATAAACCAGC
CAGCCGGAAGGGCCGAGCGCAGAAGTGGTCCTGCAACTTTATCCGCCTCCATCCAGTCTATTAATTGTTG
CCGGGAAGCTAGAGTAAGTAGTTCGCCAGTTAATAGTTTGCGCAACGTTGTTGCCATTGCTACAGGCATC
GTGGTGTCACGCTCGTCGTTTGGTATGGCTTCATTCAGCTCCGGTTCCCAACGATCAAGGCGAGTTACAT
GATCCCCCATGTTGTGCAAAAAAGCGGTTAGCTCCTTCGGTCCTCCGATCGTTGTCAGAAGTAAGTTGGC
CGCAGTGTTATCACTCATGGTTATGGCAGCACTGCATAATTCTCTTACTGTCATGCCATCCGTAAGATGC
TTTTCTGTGACTGGTGAGTACTCAACCAAGTCATTCTGAGAATAGTGTATGCGGCGACCGAGTTGCTCTT
GCCCGGCGTCAATACGGGATAATACCGCGCCACATAGCAGAACTTTAAAAGTGCTCATCATTGGAAAACG
TTCTTCGGGGCGAAAACTCTCAAGGATCTTACCGCTGTTGAGATCCAGTTCGATGTAACCCACTCGTGCA
CCCAACTGATCTTCAGCATCTTTTACTTTCACCAGCGTTTCTGGGTGAGCAAAAACAGGAAGGCAAAATG
CCGCAAAAAAGGGAATAAGGGCGACACGGAAATGTTGAATACTCATACTCTTCCTTTTTCAATATTATTG
AAGCATTTATCAGGGTTATTGTCTCATGAGCGGATACATATTTGAATGTATTTAGAAAAATAAACAAATA
GGGGTTCCGCGCACATTTCCCCGAAAAGTGCCACCTGACGTCTAAGAAACCATTATTATCATGACATTAA
CCTATAAAAATAGGCGTATCACGAGGCCCTTTCGTCTCGCGCGTTTCGGTGATGACGGTGAAAACCTCTG
ACACATGCAGCTCCCGGAGACGGTCACAGCTTGTCTGTAAGCGGATGCCGGGAGCAGACAAGCCCGTCAG
GGCGCGTCAGCGGGTGTTGGCGGGTGTCGGGGCTGGCTTAACTATGCGGCATCAGAGCAGATTGTACTGA
GAGTGCACCATATGCGGTGTGAAATACCGCACAGATGCGTAAGGAGAAAATACCGCATCAGGCGCCATTC
GCCATTCAGGCTGCGCAACTGTTGGGAAGGGCGATCGGTGCGGGCCTCTTCGCTATTACGCCAGCTGGCG
AAAGGGGGATGTGCTGCAAGGCGATTAAGTTGGGTAACGCCAGGGTTTTCCCAGTCACGACGTTGTAAAA
C
